Addgene plasmid #104364: myc-hIFITM3-P17A,P18A
Purpose: Expresses human IFITM3-P17A,P18A with an N-terminal myc tag in mammalian cells.
Depositing lab: Jacob Yount. Depositing organization: Ohio State University. Publication: E3 Ubiquitin Ligase NEDD4 Promotes Influenza Virus Infection by Decreasing Levels of the Antiviral Protein IFITM3. Chesarino NM, McMichael TM, Yount JS. PLoS Pathog. 2015 Aug 11;11(8):e1005095. doi: 10.1371/journal.ppat.1005095. eCollection 2015 Aug. PubMed 26263374.
Backbone
  Vector backbone: pCMV-myc
  Backbone manufacturer: Clontech
  Backbone size w/o insert (bp): 3800
  Total vector size (bp): 4202
  Vector type: Mammalian Expression
Growth in bacteria
  Bacterial resistance: Ampicillin, 100 μg/mL
  Growth temperature: 37°C
  Growth strain: DH5alpha
  Copy number: High Copy
Gene/Insert
  Gene/Insert name: IFITM3
  Species: H. sapiens (human)
  Insert size (bp): 402
  Mutation: mutated amino acids as follows: P17A,P18A
  Entrez Gene: IFITM3 (a.k.a. 1-8U, DSPA2b, IP15)
  Promoter: CMV
  Tag / fusion protein: myc (N terminal on backbone)
  Cloning method: Restriction Enzyme; 5′ cloning site EcoR1 (not destroyed); 3′ cloning site Sal1 (not destroyed)
  Sequencing primers: 5′ GATCCGGTACTAGAGGAACTGAAAAAC
Terms and licenses: Academic/Nonprofit Terms; Industry Terms: Not Available to Industry
How to cite: myc-hIFITM3-P17A,P18A was a gift from Jacob Yount (Addgene plasmid # 104364 ; http://n2t.net/addgene:104364 ; RRID:Addgene_104364)
