[The description below was written by a language model from this plasmid's Addgene catalogue record and pLannotate feature annotations shown in this document.]
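Description:
myc-hIFITM3-P17A,P18A is a mammalian expression plasmid built on the Clontech pCMV-myc backbone, carrying human IFITM3 with two proline-to-alanine substitutions at residues 17 and 18. The catalogue lists a total size of about 4.2 kb, in close agreement with the 4,194 nt sequenced record. It is propagated in E. coli through a high-copy ColE1/pUC-type origin and selected with ampicillin via the β-lactamase gene under its own promoter. Short remnants of lacZα, lacI, rop, the bom region and lac promoter/operator elements are also annotated. These are leftovers of the pUC/pBR322-derived backbone and have no role in the expression cassette. No mammalian selection marker is annotated, which suits the plasmid to transient transfection.

The expression cassette consists of the human cytomegalovirus immediate-early enhancer and promoter, followed by a modified SV40 intron with splice donor and acceptor sites that typically improves mRNA processing and expression. Next comes the roughly 400 bp IFITM3 coding sequence, cloned between retained EcoRI and SalI sites, and an SV40 polyadenylation signal. The N-terminal myc epitope is supplied by the backbone upstream of the insert. It is not called out separately in the feature table, but according to the catalogue entry it allows detection or immunoprecipitation of the protein with anti-myc antibodies.

IFITM3 is an interferon-induced antiviral protein that blocks entry of enveloped viruses such as influenza A by interfering with fusion in endosomes. The associated publication concerns how the E3 ubiquitin ligase NEDD4 lowers IFITM3 levels, so this mutant was presumably used alongside wild-type protein to examine that regulation. The record does not state the specific functional effect of the P17A,P18A changes.
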