Features (pLannotate 1.2.2; 16 found; start..end, strand, type, name):
    118..138     -  misc_feature   MCS (fragment): pUC18/19 multiple cloning site
    137..440     +  enhancer       CMV enhancer: human cytomegalovirus immediate early enhancer
    441..644     +  promoter       CMV promoter: human cytomegalovirus (CMV) immediate early promoter
    782..878     +  intron         SV40 intron: modified SV40 intron with splice donor and acceptor sites
   1005..1403    +  CDS            IFITM3: IFM3_HUMAN - Experimental evidence at protein level: Swiss-Prot protein existence level 1. IFN-induced antiviral protein which disrupts intracellular cholesterol homeostasis. Inhibits the entry of viruses to the host cell cytoplasm by preventing viral fusion with cholesterol depleted endosomes. May inactivate new enveloped viruses which buds out of the infected cell, by letting them go out with a cholesterol depleted membrane. Active against multiple viruses, including influenza A virus, SARS coronaviruses (SARS-CoV and SARS-CoV-2), Marburg virus (MARV), Ebola virus (EBOV), Dengue virus (DNV),
   1443..1577    -  polyA_signal   SV40 poly(A) signal: SV40 polyadenylation signal
   1712..1728    -  protein_bind   lac operator: The lac repressor binds to the lac operator to inhibit transcription in E. coli. This inhibition can be relieved by adding lactose or isopropyl-β-D-thiogalactopyranoside (IPTG). lac repressor encoded by lacI
   1736..1766    -  promoter       lac promoter: promoter for the E. coli lac operon
   1781..1802    -  protein_bind   CAP binding site: CAP binding activates transcription in the presence of cAMP. E. coli catabolite activator protein
   1815..1907    -  CDS            lacI (fragment): lac repressor; lacI; The lac repressor binds to the lac operator to inhibit transcription in E. coli. This inhibition can be relieved by adding lactose or isopropyl-β-D-thiogalactopyranoside (IPTG).
   2090..2678    -  rep_origin     ori: high-copy-number ColE1/pMB1/pBR322/pUC origin of replication
   2849..3709    -  CDS            AmpR: β-lactamase; bla; confers resistance to ampicillin, carbenicillin, and related antibiotics
   3710..3814    -  promoter       AmpR promoter: bla
   3909..3944    +  CDS            rop (fragment): Rop protein, which maintains plasmids at low copy number; rop
   4046..4145    +  misc_feature   bom (fragment): basis of mobility region from pBR322
   4151..112     -  CDS            lacZα (fragment) (across the origin): LacZα fragment of β-galactosidase; lacZ fragment
>Addgene plasmid #104364 | myc-hIFITM3-P17A,P18A | addgene full sequence | sequence record 199990 | Addgene NGS Result
GGGCCTCTTCGCTATTACGCCAGCTGGCGAAAGGGGGATGTGCTGCAAGGCGATTAAGTTGGGTAACGCC
AGGGTTTTCCCAGTCACGACGTTGTAAAACGACGGCCAGTGAGTTCGAGCTTGCATGCCTGCAGGTCGTT
ACATAACTTACGGTAAATGGCCCGCCTGGCTGACCGCCCAACGACCCCCGCCCATTGACGTCAATAATGA
CGTATGTTCCCATAGTAACGCCAATAGGGACTTTCCATTGACGTCAATGGGTGGAGTATTTACGGTAAAC
TGCCCACTTGGCAGTACATCAAGTGTATCATATGCCAAGTACGCCCCCTATTGACGTCAATGACGGTAAA
TGGCCCGCCTGGCATTATGCCCAGTACATGACCTTATGGGACTTTCCTACTTGGCAGTACATCTACGTAT
TAGTCATCGCTATTACCATGGTGATGCGGTTTTGGCAGTACATCAATGGGCGTGGATAGCGGTTTGACTC
ACGGGGATTTCCAAGTCTCCACCCCATTGACGTCAATGGGAGTTTGTTTTGGCACCAAAATCAACGGGAC
TTTCCAAAATGTCGTAACAACTCCGCCCCATTGACGCAAATGGGCGGTAGGCGTGTACGGTGGGAGGTCT
ATATAAGCAGAGCTCGTTTAGTGAACCGTCAGATCGCCTGGAGACGCCATCCACGCTGTTTTGACCTCCA
TAGAAGACACCGGGACCGATCCAGCCTCCGGACTCTAGAGGATCCGGTACTAGAGGAACTGAAAAACCAG
AAAGTTAACTGGTAAGTTTAGTCTTTTTGTCTTTTATTTCAGGTCCCGGATCCGGTGGTGGTGCAAATCA
AAGAACTGCTCCTCAGTGGATGTTGCCTTTACTTCTAGGCCTGTACGGAAGTGTTACTTCTGCTCTAAAA
GCTGCGGAATTGTACCCGCGGGCCCACCATGGCATCAATGCAGAAGCTGATCTCAGAGGAGGACCTGCTT
ATGGCCATGGAGGCCCGAATTCCCATGAATCACACTGTCCAAACCTTCTTCTCTCCTGTCAACAGTGGCC
AGGCCGCCAACTATGAGATGCTCAAGGAGGAGCACGAGGTGGCTGTGCTGGGGGCGCCCCACAACCCTGC
TCCCCCGACGTCCACCGTGATCCACATCCGCAGCGAGACCTCCGTGCCCGACCATGTCGTCTGGTCCCTG
TTCAACACCCTCTTCATGAACCCCTGCTGCCTGGGCTTCATAGCATTCGCCTACTCCGTGAAGTCTAGGG
ACAGGAAGATGGTTGGCGACGTGACCGGGGCCCAGGCCTATGCCTCCACCGCCAAGTGCCTGAACATCTG
GGCCCTGATTCTGGGCATCCTCATGACCATTCTGCTCATCGTCATCCCAGTGCTGATCTTCCAGGCCTAT
GGATAGGTCGACCGAGATCTCTCGAGGTACCGCGGCCGCGGGGATCCAGACATGATAAGATACATTGATG
AGTTTGGACAAACCACAACTAGAATGCAGTGAAAAAAATGCTTTATTTGTGAAATTTGTGATGCTATTGC
TTTATTTGTAACCATTATAAGCTGCAATAAACAAGTTAACAACAACAATTGCATTCATTTTATGTTTCAG
GTTCAGGGGGAGGTGTGGGAGGTTTTTTCGGATCCTCTAGAGTCGATCTGCAGGCATGCTAGCTTGGCGT
AATCATGGTCATAGCTGTTTCCTGTGTGAAATTGTTATCCGCTCACAATTCCACACAACATACGAGCCGG
AAGCATAAAGTGTAAAGCCTGGGGTGCCTAATGAGTGAGCTAACTCACATTAATTGCGTTGCGCTCACTG
CCCGCTTTCCAGTCGGGAAACCTGTCGTGCCAGCTGCATTAATGAATCGGCCAACGCGCGGGGAGAGGCG
GTTTGCGTATTGGGCGCTCTTCCGCTTCCTCGCTCACTGACTCGCTGCGCTCGGTCGTTCGGCTGCGGCG
AGCGGTATCAGCTCACTCAAAGGCGGTAATACGGTTATCCACAGAATCAGGGGATAACGCAGGAAAGAAC
ATGTGAGCAAAAGGCCAGCAAAAGGCCAGGAACCGTAAAAAGGCCGCGTTGCTGGCGTTTTTCCATAGGC
TCCGCCCCCCTGACGAGCATCACAAAAATCGACGCTCAAGTCAGAGGTGGCGAAACCCGACAGGACTATA
AAGATACCAGGCGTTTCCCCCTGGAAGCTCCCTCGTGCGCTCTCCTGTTCCGACCCTGCCGCTTACCGGA
TACCTGTCCGCCTTTCTCCCTTCGGGAAGCGTGGCGCTTTCTCATAGCTCACGCTGTAGGTATCTCAGTT
CGGTGTAGGTCGTTCGCTCCAAGCTGGGCTGTGTGCACGAACCCCCCGTTCAGCCCGACCGCTGCGCCTT
ATCCGGTAACTATCGTCTTGAGTCCAACCCGGTAAGACACGACTTATCGCCACTGGCAGCAGCCACTGGT
AACAGGATTAGCAGAGCGAGGTATGTAGGCGGTGCTACAGAGTTCTTGAAGTGGTGGCCTAACTACGGCT
ACACTAGAAGAACAGTATTTGGTATCTGCGCTCTGCTGAAGCCAGTTACCTTCGGAAAAAGAGTTGGTAG
CTCTTGATCCGGCAAACAAACCACCGCTGGTAGCGGTGGTTTTTTTGTTTGCAAGCAGCAGATTACGCGC
AGAAAAAAAGGATCTCAAGAAGATCCTTTGATCTTTTCTACGGGGTCTGACGCTCAGTGGAACGAAAACT
CACGTTAAGGGATTTTGGTCATGAGATTATCAAAAAGGATCTTCACCTAGATCCTTTTAAATTAAAAATG
AAGTTTTAAATCAATCTAAAGTATATATGAGTAAACTTGGTCTGACAGTTACCAATGCTTAATCAGTGAG
GCACCTATCTCAGCGATCTGTCTATTTCGTTCATCCATAGTTGCCTGACTCCCCGTCGTGTAGATAACTA
CGATACGGGAGGGCTTACCATCTGGCCCCAGTGCTGCAATGATACCGCGAGACCCACGCTCACCGGCTCC
AGATTTATCAGCAATAAACCAGCCAGCCGGAAGGGCCGAGCGCAGAAGTGGTCCTGCAACTTTATCCGCC
TCCATCCAGTCTATTAATTGTTGCCGGGAAGCTAGAGTAAGTAGTTCGCCAGTTAATAGTTTGCGCAACG
TTGTTGCCATTGCTACAGGCATCGTGGTGTCACGCTCGTCGTTTGGTATGGCTTCATTCAGCTCCGGTTC
CCAACGATCAAGGCGAGTTACATGATCCCCCATGTTGTGCAAAAAAGCGGTTAGCTCCTTCGGTCCTCCG
ATCGTTGTCAGAAGTAAGTTGGCCGCAGTGTTATCACTCATGGTTATGGCAGCACTGCATAATTCTCTTA
CTGTCATGCCATCCGTAAGATGCTTTTCTGTGACTGGTGAGTACTCAACCAAGTCATTCTGAGAATAGTG
TATGCGGCGACCGAGTTGCTCTTGCCCGGCGTCAATACGGGATAATACCGCGCCACATAGCAGAACTTTA
AAAGTGCTCATCATTGGAAAACGTTCTTCGGGGCGAAAACTCTCAAGGATCTTACCGCTGTTGAGATCCA
GTTCGATGTAACCCACTCGTGCACCCAACTGATCTTCAGCATCTTTTACTTTCACCAGCGTTTCTGGGTG
AGCAAAAACAGGAAGGCAAAATGCCGCAAAAAAGGGAATAAGGGCGACACGGAAATGTTGAATACTCATA
CTCTTCCTTTTTCAATATTATTGAAGCATTTATCAGGGTTATTGTCTCATGAGCGGATACATATTTGAAT
GTATTTAGAAAAATAAACAAATAGGGGTTCCGCGCACATTTCCCCGAAAAGTGCCACCTGACGTCTAAGA
AACCATTATTATCATGACATTAACCTATAAAAATAGGCGTATCACGAGGCCCTTTCGTCTCGCGCGTTTC
GGTGATGACGGTGAAAACCTCTGACACATGCAGCTCCCGGAGACGGTCACAGCTTGTCTGTAAGCGGATG
CCGGGAGCAGACAAGCCCGTCAGGGCGCGTCAGCGGGTGTTGGCGGGTGTCGGGGCTGGCTTAACTATGC
GGCATCAGAGCAGATTGTACTGAGAGTGCACCATATGCGGTGTGAAATACCGCACAGATGCGTAAGGAGA
AAATACCGCATCAGGCGCCATTCGCCATTCAGGCTGCGCAACTGTTGGGAAGGGCGATCGGTGC
