>Addgene plasmid #104364 | myc-hIFITM3-P17A,P18A | depositor partial sequence | sequence record 197678 | IFITM3-P17A,P18A  insert
ATGAATCACACTGTCCAAACCTTCTTCTCTCCTGTCAACAGTGGCCAGGCCGCCAACTATGAGATGCTCA
AGGAGGAGCACGAGGTGGCTGTGCTGGGGGCGCCCCACAACCCTGCTCCCCCGACGTCCACCGTGATCCA
CATCCGCAGCGAGACCTCCGTGCCCGACCATGTCGTCTGGTCCCTGTTCAACACCCTCTTCATGAACCCC
TGCTGCCTGGGCTTCATAGCATTCGCCTACTCCGTGAAGTCTAGGGACAGGAAGATGGTTGGCGACGTGA
CCGGGGCCCAGGCCTATGCCTCCACCGCCAAGTGCCTGAACATCTGGGCCCTGATTCTGGGCATCCTCAT
GACCATTCTGCTCATCGTCATCCCAGTGCTGATCTTCCAGGCCTATGGATAG
